Addgene plasmid #195512: pLenti-EF1a-hMLH1dn-Hygro
Purpose: Lentiviral expression plasmid of hMLH1dn with P2A-HygroR marker
Depositing lab: Hyongbum Kim. Depositing organization: Yonsei University Health System. Publication: Prediction of efficiencies for diverse prime editing systems in multiple cell types. Yu G, Kim HK, Park J, Kwak H, Cheong Y, Kim D, Kim J, Kim J, Kim HH. Cell. 2023 Apr 21:S0092-8674(23)00331-8. doi: 10.1016/j.cell.2023.03.034. PubMed 37119812.
Backbone
  Vector backbone: pLenti-EF1a-hMLH1dn-eGFP
  Backbone manufacturer: Hyongbum Kim
  Backbone size w/o insert (bp): 9434
  Total vector size (bp): 10155
  Vector type: Mammalian Expression, Lentiviral
  Selectable markers: Hygromycin
Growth in bacteria
  Bacterial resistance: Ampicillin, 100 μg/mL
  Growth temperature: 37°C
  Growth strain: NEB Stable
  Copy number: High Copy
Gene/Insert
  Gene/Insert name: hMLH1dn-P2A-HygroR (alt name: Human MLH1 del754-756 with P2A)
  Species: H. sapiens (human)
  Insert size (bp): 2328
  Mutation: Human MLH1 del754-756
  Entrez Gene: MLH1 (a.k.a. COCA2, FCC2, HNPCC, HNPCC2, LYNCH2, MLH-1, MMRCS1, hMLH1)
  Promoter: EF-1a
  Tag / fusion protein: P2A (C terminal on insert)
  Cloning method: Gibson Cloning
  Sequencing primers: 5′ cctgcggagccacattctcc; 3′ acaaattttgtaatccagaggttgattgtcgacttaacgcgtttaTTCCTTTGCCCTCGGACgagtgct
Terms and licenses: Academic/Nonprofit Terms; Industry Terms: Not Available to Industry
How to cite: pLenti-EF1a-hMLH1dn-Hygro was a gift from Hyongbum Kim (Addgene plasmid # 195512 ; http://n2t.net/addgene:195512 ; RRID:Addgene_195512)
