[The description below was written by a language model from this plasmid's Addgene catalogue record and pLannotate feature annotations shown in this document.]
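Description:
pLenti-EF1a-hMLH1dn-Hygro is a third-generation-style, self-inactivating HIV-1 lentiviral transfer plasmid for stable expression of a dominant-negative human MLH1 in mammalian cells. It is maintained in E. coli through a high-copy ColE1/pUC-type origin with ampicillin resistance (bla), and the backbone also carries an f1 ori, an SV40 ori and remnants of a lac/lacZα cloning region with T3 and T7 promoters. Viral genomic RNA is driven by an RSV promoter fused to a truncated 5' LTR, followed by the Ψ packaging signal with a partial gag sequence, the RRE for Rev-dependent nuclear export, and the cPPT/CTS. A ΔU3 3' LTR followed by an SV40 poly(A) signal closes the transfer cassette, so the integrated provirus lacks LTR promoter activity.

Between the LTRs, the human EF-1α core promoter with its intron A drives a single open reading frame. It encodes MLH1 lacking residues 754–756 (hMLH1dn), joined through a P2A self-cleaving peptide to the hygromycin phosphotransferase gene (hph), with a WPRE downstream to enhance transcript expression. The P2A link means that hygromycin-resistant transduced cells should also produce the MLH1 variant. MLH1 normally pairs with PMS2 to form MutLα in mismatch repair, and the dominant-negative form is intended to interfere with that pathway. The associated publication concerns predicting prime editing efficiencies across cell types, which fits use of the construct to generate mismatch-repair-inhibited cell lines for prime editing. The plasmid was derived from an eGFP-marked version by Gibson cloning. The catalogue lists a total size of 10,155 bp, whereas the annotated sequencing record is 10,464 nt; the record does not explain this difference.
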