Features (pLannotate 1.2.2; 27 found; start..end, strand, type, name):
     95..116     +  protein_bind   CAP binding site: CAP binding activates transcription in the presence of cAMP. E. coli catabolite activator protein
    131..161     +  promoter       lac promoter: promoter for the E. coli lac operon
    169..185     +  protein_bind   lac operator: The lac repressor binds to the lac operator to inhibit transcription in E. coli. This inhibition can be relieved by adding lactose or isopropyl-β-D-thiogalactopyranoside (IPTG). lac repressor encoded by lacI
    230..248     +  promoter       T3 promoter: promoter for bacteriophage T3 RNA polymerase
    276..502     +  promoter       RSV promoter: Rous sarcoma virus enhancer/promoter
    503..683     +  LTR            5' LTR (truncated): truncated 5' long terminal repeat (LTR) from HIV-1
    730..855     +  misc_feature   HIV-1 Ψ: packaging signal of human immunodeficiency virus type 1
    839..1202    +  CDS            HIV-1 gag (fragment): gag protein from human immunodeficiency virus 1; gag
   1348..1581    +  misc_feature   RRE: The Rev response element (RRE) of HIV-1 allows for Rev-dependent mRNA export from the nucleus to the cytoplasm.
   1764..1881    +  misc_feature   cPPT/CTS: central polypurine tract and central termination sequence of HIV-1
   1947..2013    +  CDS            small t antigen (fragment): SV40 (simian virus 40) small t antigen
   2039..2250    +  promoter       EF-1α core promoter: core promoter for human elongation factor EF-1α
   2251..3189    +  intron         EF-1α intron A: intron upstream of the start codon of human EF-1α
   3223..5481    +  CDS            MLH1: MLH1_HUMAN - Also known as COCA2. Experimental evidence at protein level: Swiss-Prot protein existence level 1. Heterodimerizes with PMS2 to form MutL alpha, a component of the post-replicative DNA mismatch repair system (MMR). DNA repair is initiated by MutS alpha (MSH2-MSH6) or MutS beta (MSH2-MSH3) binding to a dsDNA mismatch, then MutL alpha is recruited to the heteroduplex. Assembly of the MutL-MutS-heteroduplex ternary complex in presence of RFC and PCNA is sufficient to activate endonuclease activity of PMS2. It introduces single-strand breaks near the mismatch and thus generates new en
   5551..6573    +  CDS            hph: KHYB_ECOLX - Experimental evidence at protein level: Swiss-Prot protein existence level 1. The aminoglycoside phosphotransferases achieve inactivation of their antibiotic substrates by phosphorylation. Only phosphorylates hygromycin and closely related compounds such as demethyl analogs and destomycin. From Escherichia coli.
   6592..7180    +  misc_feature   WPRE: woodchuck hepatitis virus posttranscriptional regulatory element
   7231..7250    +  misc_feature   cPPT/CTS (fragment): central polypurine tract and central termination sequence of HIV-1
   7252..7485    +  LTR            3' LTR (ΔU3): self-inactivating 3' long terminal repeat (LTR) from HIV-1
   7563..7684    +  polyA_signal   SV40 poly(A) signal: SV40 polyadenylation signal
   7724..7859    +  rep_origin     SV40 ori: SV40 origin of replication
   7880..7898    -  promoter       T7 promoter: promoter for bacteriophage T7 RNA polymerase
   7906..8061    +  CDS            lacZα (fragment): LacZα fragment of β-galactosidase; lacZ fragment
   8066..8494    +  rep_origin     f1 ori (sequence partly withheld): f1 bacteriophage origin of replication; arrow indicates direction of (+) strand synthesis
   8547..8651    +  promoter       AmpR promoter: bla
   8652..9512    +  CDS            AmpR: β-lactamase; bla; confers resistance to ampicillin, carbenicillin, and related antibiotics
   9683..10271   +  rep_origin     ori: high-copy-number ColE1/pMB1/pBR322/pUC origin of replication
  10454..82      +  CDS            lacI (fragment) (across the origin): lac repressor; lacI; The lac repressor binds to the lac operator to inhibit transcription in E. coli. This inhibition can be relieved by adding lactose or isopropyl-β-D-thiogalactopyranoside (IPTG).
>Addgene plasmid #195512 | pLenti-EF1a-hMLH1dn-Hygro | addgene full sequence | sequence record 384691 | Addgene NGS Result
GCAAACCGCCTCTCCCCGCGCGTTGGCCGATTCATTAATGCAGCTGGCACGACAGGTTTCCCGACTGGAA
AGCGGGCAGTGAGCGCAACGCAATTAATGTGAGTTAGCTCACTCATTAGGCACCCCAGGCTTTACACTTT
ATGCTTCCGGCTCGTATGTTGTGTGGAATTGTGAGCGGATAACAATTTCACACAGGAAACAGCTATGACC
ATGATTACGCCAAGCGCGCAATTAACCCTCACTAAAGGGAACAAAAGCTGGAGCTGCAAGCTTAATGTAG
TCTTATGCAATACTCTTGTAGTCTTGCAACATGGTAACGATGAGTTAGCAACATGCCTTACAAGGAGAGA
AAAAGCACCGTGCATGCCGATTGGTGGAAGTAAGGTGGTACGATCGTGCCTTATTAGGAAGGCAACAGAC
GGGTCTGACATGGATTGGACGAACCACTGAATTGCCGCATTGCAGAGATATTGTATTTAAGTGCCTAGCT
CGATACATAAACGGGTCTCTCTGGTTAGACCAGATCTGAGCCTGGGAGCTCTCTGGCTAACTAGGGAACC
CACTGCTTAAGCCTCAATAAAGCTTGCCTTGAGTGCTTCAAGTAGTGTGTGCCCGTCTGTTGTGTGACTC
TGGTAACTAGAGATCCCTCAGACCCTTTTAGTCAGTGTGGAAAATCTCTAGCAGTGGCGCCCGAACAGGG
ACTTGAAAGCGAAAGGGAAACCAGAGGAGCTCTCTCGACGCAGGACTCGGCTTGCTGAAGCGCGCACGGC
AAGAGGCGAGGGGCGGCGACTGGTGAGTACGCCAAAAATTTTGACTAGCGGAGGCTAGAAGGAGAGAGAT
GGGTGCGAGAGCGTCAGTATTAAGCGGGGGAGAATTAGATCGCGATGGGAAAAAATTCGGTTAAGGCCAG
GGGGAAAGAAAAAATATAAATTAAAACATATAGTATGGGCAAGCAGGGAGCTAGAACGATTCGCAGTTAA
TCCTGGCCTGTTAGAAACATCAGAAGGCTGTAGACAAATACTGGGACAGCTACAACCATCCCTTCAGACA
GGATCAGAAGAACTTAGATCATTATATAATACAGTAGCAACCCTCTATTGTGTGCATCAAAGGATAGAGA
TAAAAGACACCAAGGAAGCTTTAGACAAGATAGAGGAAGAGCAAAACAAAAGTAAGACCACCGCACAGCA
AGCGGCCGCTGATCTTCAGACCTGGAGGAGGAGATATGAGGGACAATTGGAGAAGTGAATTATATAAATA
TAAAGTAGTAAAAATTGAACCATTAGGAGTAGCACCCACCAAGGCAAAGAGAAGAGTGGTGCAGAGAGAA
AAAAGAGCAGTGGGAATAGGAGCTTTGTTCCTTGGGTTCTTGGGAGCAGCAGGAAGCACTATGGGCGCAG
CGTCAATGACGCTGACGGTACAGGCCAGACAATTATTGTCTGGTATAGTGCAGCAGCAGAACAATTTGCT
GAGGGCTATTGAGGCGCAACAGCATCTGTTGCAACTCACAGTCTGGGGCATCAAGCAGCTCCAGGCAAGA
ATCCTGGCTGTGGAAAGATACCTAAAGGATCAACAGCTCCTGGGGATTTGGGGTTGCTCTGGAAAACTCA
TTTGCACCACTGCTGTGCCTTGGAATGCTAGTTGGAGTAATAAATCTCTGGAACAGATTTGGAATCACAC
GACCTGGATGGAGTGGGGCATATGACATGGGATGAAGCTTGGCGTAACTAGATCTTGAGACAAATGGCAG
TATTCATCCACAATTTTAAAAGAAAAGGGGGGATTGGGGGGTACAGTGCAGGGGAAAGAATAGTAGACAT
AATAGCAACAGACATACAAACTAAAGAATTACAAAAACAAATTACAAAAATTCAAAATTTTCGGGTTTAT
TACAGGGACAGCAGAGATCCACTTTGGCGCCGGCTCGAGGGGGCCCGGGTGCAAAGATGGATAAAGTTTT
AAACAGAGAGGAATCTTTGCAGCTAATGGACCTTCTAGGTCTTGAAAGGAGTGGGAATTGGCTCCGGTGC
CCGTCAGTGGGCAGAGCGCACATCGCCCACAGTCCCCGAGAAGTTGGGGGGAGGGGTCGGCAATTGATCC
GGTGCCTAGAGAAGGTGGCGCGGGGTAAACTGGGAAAGTGATGTCGTGTACTGGCTCCGCCTTTTTCCCG
AGGGTGGGGGAGAACCGTATATAAGTGCAGTAGTCGCCGTGAACGTTCTTTTTCGCAACGGGTTTGCCGC
CAGAACACAGGTAAGTGCCGTGTGTGGTTCCCGCGGGCCTGGCCTCTTTACGGGTTATGGCCCTTGCGTG
CCTTGAATTACTTCCACCTGGCTGCAGTACGTGATTCTTGATCCCGAGCTTCGGGTTGGAAGTGGGTGGG
AGAGTTCGAGGCCTTGCGCTTAAGGAGCCCCTTCGCCTCGTGCTTGAGTTGAGGCCTGGCCTGGGCGCTG
GGGCCGCCGCGTGCGAATCTGGTGGCACCTTCGCGCCTGTCTCGCTGCTTTCGATAAGTCTCTAGCCATT
TAAAATTTTTGATGACCTGCTGCGACGCTTTTTTTCTGGCAAGATAGTCTTGTAAATGCGGGCCAAGATC
TGCACACTGGTATTTCGGTTTTTGGGGCCGCGGGCGGCGACGGGGCCCGTGCGTCCCAGCGCACATGTTC
GGCGAGGCGGGGCCTGCGAGCGCGGCCACCGAGAATCGGACGGGGGTAGTCTCAAGCTGGCCGGCCTGCT
CTGGTGCCTGGCCTCGCGCCGCCGTGTATCGCCCCGCCCTGGGCGGCAAGGCTGGCCCGGTCGGCACCAG
TTGCGTGAGCGGAAAGATGGCCGCTTCCCGGCCCTGCTGCAGGGAGCTCAAAATGGAGGACGCGGCGCTC
GGGAGAGCGGGCGGGTGAGTCACCCACACAAAGGAAAAGGGCCTTTCCGTCCTCAGCCGTCGCTTCATGT
GACTCCACGGAGTACCGGGCGCCGTCCAGGCACCTCGATTAGTTCTCGAGCTTTTGGAGTACGTCGTCTT
TAGGTTGGGGGGAGGGGTTTTATGCGATGGAGTTTCCCCACACTGAGTGGGTGGAGACTGAAGTTAGGCC
AGCTTGGCACTTGATGTAATTCTCCTTGGAATTTGCCCTTTTTGAGTTTGGATCTTGGTTCATTCTCAAG
CCTCAGACAGTGGTTCAAAGTTTTTTTCTTCCATTTCAGGTGTCGTGACGTACGGGATCCTCTAGAGCCA
CCATGAGCTTCGTTGCTGGAGTCATCCGGAGACTGGACGAGACAGTGGTGAACAGAATTGCCGCCGGCGA
GGTGATCCAGAGACCTGCCAATGCAATCAAGGAGATGATCGAGAACTGTCTGGACGCCAAGTCCACAAGC
ATTCAGGTGATCGTGAAGGAGGGCGGACTGAAGCTGATCCAGATCCAAGACAACGGCACAGGCATCAGAA
AGGAAGATCTGGACATCGTGTGTGAACGGTTCACCACATCTAAGCTGCAGTCTTTTGAGGATCTGGCCTC
TATCAGTACCTACGGCTTCAGAGGCGAGGCCCTGGCCAGCATCAGCCACGTGGCCCATGTGACCATCACC
ACCAAAACCGCCGACGGCAAATGCGCTTATCGCGCTAGCTACAGCGACGGCAAGCTGAAAGCCCCGCCAA
AGCCTTGCGCCGGCAACCAGGGTACACAGATAACAGTGGAGGATCTGTTCTACAACATCGCCACCCGGAG
AAAGGCCCTGAAAAATCCCAGCGAGGAGTACGGCAAGATCCTGGAAGTCGTCGGCAGATACTCCGTGCAC
AACGCCGGAATCAGCTTTAGCGTAAAGAAGCAGGGAGAAACCGTGGCCGATGTGCGCACCCTGCCAAATG
CCAGCACCGTGGATAACATCAGAAGCATTTTCGGAAATGCCGTGTCCAGAGAACTGATCGAGATCGGCTG
CGAAGATAAGACCCTGGCTTTTAAGATGAACGGCTACATCAGCAACGCCAATTACTCTGTGAAGAAGTGC
ATCTTTCTTCTGTTCATCAACCACAGACTGGTGGAAAGCACCAGCCTGCGGAAAGCCATCGAGACAGTGT
ACGCCGCCTACCTGCCTAAGAACACCCACCCCTTCCTGTACCTGAGCCTCGAGATCAGCCCTCAGAACGT
GGACGTCAATGTGCATCCTACAAAGCACGAGGTGCACTTCCTGCACGAGGAAAGCATCCTGGAAAGAGTG
CAGCAGCACATTGAGAGCAAGCTGCTGGGCTCTAACAGCAGCAGAATGTACTTCACACAGACCCTGCTGC
CTGGCCTGGCCGGCCCCTCAGGCGAAATGGTTAAGTCCACAACCTCTCTGACCTCATCCAGCACCAGCGG
TTCTTCCGATAAGGTGTACGCCCACCAGATGGTGCGGACCGACTCTCGGGAGCAGAAGCTGGACGCCTTT
CTGCAACCTCTGAGCAAACCTCTGAGCTCTCAGCCTCAGGCCATCGTGACCGAGGACAAGACAGATATCT
CCTCCGGCCGTGCCAGACAGCAGGACGAAGAAATGCTCGAGCTGCCAGCTCCTGCCGAGGTGGCCGCCAA
GAACCAGAGCCTGGAGGGAGATACCACAAAGGGCACCAGCGAAATGAGCGAGAAGCGGGGCCCTACCTCC
AGCAACCCCAGAAAACGGCACCGGGAGGACAGCGACGTGGAAATGGTGGAGGACGACAGCAGAAAGGAAA
TGACAGCCGCTTGTACCCCTAGAAGAAGAATCATCAACCTGACCTCCGTGCTGAGCCTGCAGGAGGAGAT
CAACGAGCAGGGCCACGAGGTGCTGAGAGAGATGCTGCACAATCACAGCTTCGTGGGCTGCGTGAACCCT
CAATGGGCCCTGGCTCAGCATCAAACAAAGCTGTACCTGCTGAACACCACCAAGCTGAGCGAAGAGCTGT
TCTACCAGATCCTCATCTACGACTTCGCCAACTTCGGCGTGCTACGCCTGAGCGAGCCCGCCCCTCTGTT
TGACCTGGCCATGCTGGCTCTGGATAGCCCAGAAAGCGGCTGGACAGAAGAGGACGGACCTAAAGAGGGG
CTGGCTGAATACATCGTGGAGTTCCTGAAGAAAAAGGCCGAGATGCTGGCCGACTACTTTTCTCTGGAAA
TCGACGAGGAAGGCAACCTGATCGGCCTGCCTCTGCTGATCGATAACTACGTGCCTCCCCTGGAAGGCCT
GCCCATCTTCATCCTGAGACTGGCTACAGAGGTGAACTGGGACGAGGAAAAGGAATGCTTCGAGTCTCTG
AGCAAGGAGTGCGCCATGTTCTATAGCATCAGAAAACAGTACATCTCTGAAGAGAGCACTCTGTCTGGCC
AGCAGAGTGAAGTGCCCGGAAGCATCCCCAACAGCTGGAAGTGGACCGTGGAACACATCGTGTACAAGGC
CCTGCGGAGCCACATTCTCCCTCCTAAGCACTTCACCGAGGACGGCAACATCCTGCAGCTGGCCAACCTG
CCCGACCTTTATAAGGTTTTCACCGGTTCCGGCGCAACAAACTTCTCTCTGCTGAAACAAGCCGGAGATG
TCGAAGAGAATCCTGGACCGATGAAAAAGCCTGAACTCACCGCGACGTCTGTCGAGAAGTTTCTGATCGA
AAAGTTCGACAGCGTCTCCGACCTGATGCAGCTCTCGGAGGGCGAAGAATCTCGTGCTTTCAGCTTCGAT
GTAGGAGGGCGTGGATATGTCCTGCGGGTAAATAGCTGCGCCGATGGTTTCTACAAAGATCGTTATGTTT
ATCGGCACTTTGCATCGGCCGCGCTCCCGATTCCGGAAGTGCTTGACATTGGGGAGTTCAGCGAGAGCCT
GACCTATTGCATCTCCCGCCGTGCACAGGGTGTCACGTTGCAAGACCTGCCTGAAACCGAACTGCCCGCT
GTTCTGCAGCCGGTCGCGGAGGCCATGGATGCGATCGCTGCGGCCGATCTTAGCCAGACGAGCGGGTTCG
GCCCATTCGGACCGCAAGGAATCGGTCAATACACTACATGGCGTGATTTCATATGCGCGATTGCTGATCC
CCATGTGTATCACTGGCAAACTGTGATGGACGACACCGTCAGTGCGTCCGTCGCGCAGGCTCTCGATGAG
CTGATGCTTTGGGCCGAGGACTGCCCCGAAGTCCGGCACCTCGTGCACGCGGATTTCGGCTCCAACAATG
TCCTGACGGACAATGGCCGCATAACAGCGGTCATTGACTGGAGCGAGGCGATGTTCGGGGATTCCCAATA
CGAGGTCGCCAACATCTTCTTCTGGAGGCCGTGGTTGGCTTGTATGGAGCAGCAGACGCGCTACTTCGAG
CGGAGGCATCCGGAGCTTGCAGGATCGCCGCGGCTCCGGGCGTATATGCTCCGCATTGGTCTTGACCAAC
TCTATCAGAGCTTGGTTGACGGCAATTTCGATGATGCAGCTTGGGCGCAGGGTCGATGCGACGCAATCGT
CCGATCCGGAGCCGGGACTGTCGGGCGTACACAAATCGCCCGCAGAAGCGCGGCCGTCTGGACCGATGGC
TGTGTAGAAGTACTCGCCGATAGTGGAAACCGACGCCCCAGCACTCGTCCGAGGGCAAAGGAATAAACGC
GTTAAGTCGACAATCAACCTCTGGATTACAAAATTTGTGAAAGATTGACTGGTATTCTTAACTATGTTGC
TCCTTTTACGCTATGTGGATACGCTGCTTTAATGCCTTTGTATCATGCTATTGCTTCCCGTATGGCTTTC
ATTTTCTCCTCCTTGTATAAATCCTGGTTGCTGTCTCTTTATGAGGAGTTGTGGCCCGTTGTCAGGCAAC
GTGGCGTGGTGTGCACTGTGTTTGCTGACGCAACCCCCACTGGTTGGGGCATTGCCACCACCTGTCAGCT
CCTTTCCGGGACTTTCGCTTTCCCCCTCCCTATTGCCACGGCGGAACTCATCGCCGCCTGCCTTGCCCGC
TGCTGGACAGGGGCTCGGCTGTTGGGCACTGACAATTCCGTGGTGTTGTCGGGGAAATCATCGTCCTTTC
CTTGGCTGCTCGCCTGTGTTGCCACCTGGATTCTGCGCGGGACGTCCTTCTGCTACGTCCCTTCGGCCCT
CAATCCAGCGGACCTTCCTTCCCGCGGCCTGCTGCCGGCTCTGCGGCCTCTTCCGCGTCTTCGCCTTCGC
CCTCAGACGAGTCGGATCTCCCTTTGGGCCGCCTCCCCGCGTCGACTTTAAGACCAATGACTTACAAGGC
AGCTGTAGATCTTAGCCACTTTTTAAAAGAAAAGGGGGGACTGGAAGGGCTAATTCACTCCCAACGAAGA
CAAGATCTGCTTTTTGCTTGTACTGGGTCTCTCTGGTTAGACCAGATCTGAGCCTGGGAGCTCTCTGGCT
AACTAGGGAACCCACTGCTTAAGCCTCAATAAAGCTTGCCTTGAGTGCTTCAAGTAGTGTGTGCCCGTCT
GTTGTGTGACTCTGGTAACTAGAGATCCCTCAGACCCTTTTAGTCAGTGTGGAAAATCTCTAGCAGTACG
TATAGTAGTTCATGTCATCTTATTATTCAGTATTTATAACTTGCAAAGAAATGAATATCAGAGAGTGAGA
GGAACTTGTTTATTGCAGCTTATAATGGTTACAAATAAAGCAATAGCATCACAAATTTCACAAATAAAGC
ATTTTTTTCACTGCATTCTAGTTGTGGTTTGTCCAAACTCATCAATGTATCTTATCATGTCTGGCTCTAG
CTATCCCGCCCCTAACTCCGCCCATCCCGCCCCTAACTCCGCCCAGTTCCGCCCATTCTCCGCCCCATGG
CTGACTAATTTTTTTTATTTATGCAGAGGCCGAGGCCGCCTCGGCCTCTGAGCTATTCCAGAAGTAGTGA
GGAGGCTTTTTTGGAGGCCTAGGGACGTACCCAATTCGCCCTATAGTGAGTCGTATTACGCGCGCTCACT
GGCCGTCGTTTTACAACGTCGTGACTGGGAAAACCCTGGCGTTACCCAACTTAATCGCCTTGCAGCACAT
CCCCCTTTCGCCAGCTGGCGTAATAGCGAAGAGGCCCGCACCGATCGCCCTTCCCAACAGTTGCGCAGCC
TGAATGGCGAATGGG
[124 nt withheld, positions 8066-8189]
C
[91 nt withheld, positions 8191-8281]
A
[49 nt withheld, positions 8283-8331]
CCTTTGACGTTGGAGTCCACGTTCTTT
[37 nt withheld, positions 8359-8395]
ACCCTATCTCGGTCTATTCTTTTGATTTATAAGGGATTTTGCCGATTTCGGCCTATTGGTTAAAAAATGA
GCTGATTTAACAAAAATTTAACGCGAATTTTAACAAAATATTAACGCTTACAATTTAGGTGGCACTTTTC
GGGGAAATGTGCGCGGAACCCCTATTTGTTTATTTTTCTAAATACATTCAAATATGTATCCGCTCATGAG
ACAATAACCCTGATAAATGCTTCAATAATATTGAAAAAGGAAGAGTATGAGTATTCAACATTTCCGTGTC
GCCCTTATTCCCTTTTTTGCGGCATTTTGCCTTCCTGTTTTTGCTCACCCAGAAACGCTGGTGAAAGTAA
AAGATGCTGAAGATCAGTTGGGTGCACGAGTGGGTTACATCGAACTGGATCTCAACAGCGGTAAGATCCT
TGAGAGTTTTCGCCCCGAAGAACGTTTTCCAATGATGAGCACTTTTAAAGTTCTGCTATGTGGCGCGGTA
TTATCCCGTATTGACGCCGGGCAAGAGCAACTCGGTCGCCGCATACACTATTCTCAGAATGACTTGGTTG
AGTACTCACCAGTCACAGAAAAGCATCTTACGGATGGCATGACAGTAAGAGAATTATGCAGTGCTGCCAT
AACCATGAGTGATAACACTGCGGCCAACTTACTTCTGACAACGATCGGAGGACCGAAGGAGCTAACCGCT
TTTTTGCACAACATGGGGGATCATGTAACTCGCCTTGATCGTTGGGAACCGGAGCTGAATGAAGCCATAC
CAAACGACGAGCGTGACACCACGATGCCTGTAGCAATGGCAACAACGTTGCGCAAACTATTAACTGGCGA
ACTACTTACTCTAGCTTCCCGGCAACAATTAATAGACTGGATGGAGGCGGATAAAGTTGCAGGACCACTT
CTGCGCTCGGCCCTTCCGGCTGGCTGGTTTATTGCTGATAAATCTGGAGCCGGTGAGCGTGGGTCTCGCG
GTATCATTGCAGCACTGGGGCCAGATGGTAAGCCCTCCCGTATCGTAGTTATCTACACGACGGGGAGTCA
GGCAACTATGGATGAACGAAATAGACAGATCGCTGAGATAGGTGCCTCACTGATTAAGCATTGGTAACTG
TCAGACCAAGTTTACTCATATATACTTTAGATTGATTTAAAACTTCATTTTTAATTTAAAAGGATCTAGG
TGAAGATCCTTTTTGATAATCTCATGACCAAAATCCCTTAACGTGAGTTTTCGTTCCACTGAGCGTCAGA
CCCCGTAGAAAAGATCAAAGGATCTTCTTGAGATCCTTTTTTTCTGCGCGTAATCTGCTGCTTGCAAACA
AAAAAACCACCGCTACCAGCGGTGGTTTGTTTGCCGGATCAAGAGCTACCAACTCTTTTTCCGAAGGTAA
CTGGCTTCAGCAGAGCGCAGATACCAAATACTGTTCTTCTAGTGTAGCCGTAGTTAGGCCACCACTTCAA
GAACTCTGTAGCACCGCCTACATACCTCGCTCTGCTAATCCTGTTACCAGTGGCTGCTGCCAGTGGCGAT
AAGTCGTGTCTTACCGGGTTGGACTCAAGACGATAGTTACCGGATAAGGCGCAGCGGTCGGGCTGAACGG
GGGGTTCGTGCACACAGCCCAGCTTGGAGCGAACGACCTACACCGAACTGAGATACCTACAGCGTGAGCT
ATGAGAAAGCGCCACGCTTCCCGAAGGGAGAAAGGCGGACAGGTATCCGGTAAGCGGCAGGGTCGGAACA
GGAGAGCGCACGAGGGAGCTTCCAGGGGGAAACGCCTGGTATCTTTATAGTCCTGTCGGGTTTCGCCACC
TCTGACTTGAGCGTCGATTTTTGTGATGCTCGTCAGGGGGGCGGAGCCTATGGAAAAACGCCAGCAACGC
GGCCTTTTTACGGTTCCTGGCCTTTTGCTGGCCTTTTGCTCACATGTTCTTTCCTGCGTTATCCCCTGAT
TCTGTGGATAACCGTATTACCGCCTTTGAGTGAGCTGATACCGCTCGCCGCAGCCGAACGACCGAGCGCA
GCGAGTCAGTGAGCGAGGAAGCGGAAGAGCGCCCAATAC
